Addgene plasmid #79783: pET31b-T7-Spinach2
Purpose: Expresses Spinach2 under a T7 promoter
Depositing lab: Ming Hammond. Depositing organization: University of California, Berkeley. Publication: Next-generation RNA-based fluorescent biosensors enable anaerobic detection of cyclic di-GMP. Wang XC, Wilson SC, Hammond MC. Nucleic Acids Res. 2016 Jul 5. pii: gkw580. 10.1093/nar/gkw580 PubMed 27382070.
Backbone
  Vector backbone: pET31b+
  Backbone manufacturer: Novagen
  Backbone size w/o insert (bp): 5700
  Total vector size (bp): 5508
  Modifications to backbone: Inserted at BglII/XhoI
  Vector type: Bacterial Expression
Growth in bacteria
  Bacterial resistance: Ampicillin, 100 μg/mL
  Growth temperature: 37°C
  Growth strain: DH5alpha
  Copy number: Low Copy
Gene/Insert
  Gene/Insert name: T7-tRNA-Spinach2
  Insert size (bp): 249
  Promoter: T7
  Cloning method: Restriction Enzyme; 5′ cloning site BglII (not destroyed); 3′ cloning site XhoI (not destroyed)
  Sequencing primers: 5′ ccggcgtagaggatcgAGATCT; 3′ ctgtagcggcgcattaagcg
Terms and licenses: Academic/Nonprofit Terms; Industry Terms: Not Available to Industry
How to cite: pET31b-T7-Spinach2 was a gift from Ming Hammond (Addgene plasmid # 79783 ; http://n2t.net/addgene:79783 ; RRID:Addgene_79783)
