[The description below was written by a language model from this plasmid's Addgene catalogue record and pLannotate feature annotations shown in this document.]
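Description:
pET31b-T7-Spinach2 is a bacterial expression plasmid built on the Novagen pET31b+ backbone and designed to transcribe an RNA rather than produce a protein. The 249 bp insert, T7-tRNA-Spinach2, was cloned between the BglII and XhoI sites, both of which were retained. It carries its own T7 promoter driving Spinach2, a fluorogenic RNA aptamer that becomes fluorescent on binding a small-molecule dye, embedded in a tRNA scaffold of the kind generally used to help aptamers fold and persist in cells. In the feature table, a T7 promoter lies upstream of a T7 terminator with an unannotated gap between them that presumably corresponds to the tRNA-Spinach2 sequence. Beyond this sit short remnants of the backbone's His tag region and a second, native T7 terminator. No lac operator is annotated next to the promoter.

The plasmid is maintained in E. coli through a pBR322-type ColE1 origin accompanied by the rop gene and bom site, consistent with the low copy number listed, and is selected with ampicillin via the β-lactamase gene. The lacI gene with its promoter and an f1 origin for single-stranded DNA production are also present. The fragments annotated as tetracycline resistance are nonfunctional pBR322 remnants. Transcription requires a host that supplies T7 RNA polymerase, whereas the listed DH5alpha strain serves for propagation.

The associated publication concerns RNA-based fluorescent biosensors for cyclic di-GMP. This construct therefore plausibly provides the parent Spinach2 aptamer as a reference or control for in vivo fluorescence, although the record states only that it expresses Spinach2 from a T7 promoter.
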