Features (pLannotate 1.2.2; 17 found; start..end, strand, type, name):
     94..141     -  terminator     T7 terminator: transcription terminator for bacteriophage T7 RNA polymerase
    149..198     -  CDS            SET1 (fragment): solubility-enhancement tag derived from T7 phage gene 10B
    209..225     -  CDS            9xHis (fragment): 9xHis affinity tag
    232..278     -  terminator     T7 terminator: transcription terminator for bacteriophage T7 RNA polymerase
    448..466     -  promoter       T7 promoter: promoter for bacteriophage T7 RNA polymerase
    488..767     +  CDS            TcR (fragment): tetracycline efflux protein; tet; confers resistance to tetracycline
    775..852     +  promoter       lacI promoter: lacI
    853..1935    +  CDS            lacI: lac repressor; lacI; The lac repressor binds to the lac operator to inhibit transcription in E. coli. This inhibition can be relieved by adding lactose or isopropyl-β-D-thiogalactopyranoside (IPTG).
   1948..1969    +  protein_bind   CAP binding site: CAP binding activates transcription in the presence of cAMP. E. coli catabolite activator protein
   1984..2275    +  CDS            TcR (fragment): tetracycline efflux protein; tet; confers resistance to tetracycline
   2347..2727    -  CDS            YPB1_ECOLX: Protein predicted: Swiss-Prot protein existence level 4. From Escherichia coli.
   2744..2935    +  CDS            rop: Rop protein, which maintains plasmids at low copy number; rop
   3037..3179    +  misc_feature   bom: basis of mobility region from pBR322
   3365..3947    -  rep_origin     ori: high-copy-number ColE1/pMB1/pBR322/pUC origin of replication
   4118..4978    -  CDS            AmpR: β-lactamase; bla; confers resistance to ampicillin, carbenicillin, and related antibiotics
   4979..5083    -  promoter       AmpR promoter: bla
   5136..57      -  rep_origin     f1 ori (across the origin) (sequence partly withheld): f1 bacteriophage origin of replication; arrow indicates direction of (+) strand synthesis
>Addgene plasmid #79783 | pET31b-T7-Spinach2 | depositor full sequence | sequence record 153508 | pET31b-T7-Spinach2 sequence 5507 bps
[57 nt withheld, positions 1-57]
CCCATTCGCCAATCCGGATATAGTTCCTCCTTTCAGCAAAAAACCCCTCAAGACCCGTTTAGAGGCCCCA
AGGGGTTATGCTAGTTATTGCTCAGCGGTGGCAGCAGCCAACTCAGCTTCCTTTCGGGCTTTGTTAGCAG
CCGGATCTCAATGGTGGTGGTGGTGGTGCTCGAGCAAAAAACCCCTCAAGACCCGTTTAGAGGCCCCAAG
GGGTTATGCTATGGCGCCCGAACAGGGACTTGAACCCTGGACCCGCGGCCGGATGTAACTAGTTACGGAG
CTCACACTCTACTCAACAAGTAGGCTGCCGAAGCAGCCTACTGGACCCGTCCTTCACCATTTCATTCAGT
TACATCCGGCCGCTGCTCTACCGACTGAGCTATCCGGGCCCCTATAGTGAGTCGTATTAATTTCGCGGGA
TCGAGATCTCGATCCTCTACGCCGGACGCATCGTGGCCGGCATCACCGGCGCCACAGGTGCGGTTGCTGG
CGCCTATATCGCCGACATCACCGATGGGGAAGATCGGGCTCGCCACTTCGGGCTCATGAGCGCTTGTTTC
GGCGTGGGTATGGTGGCAGGCCCCGTGGCCGGGGGACTGTTGGGCGCCATCTCCTTGCATGCACCATTCC
TTGCGGCGGCGGTGCTCAACGGCCTCAACCTACTACTGGGCTGCTTCCTAATGCAGGAGTCGCATAAGGG
AGAGCGTCGAGATCCCGGACACCATCGAATGGCGCAAAACCTTTCGCGGTATGGCATGATAGCGCCCGGA
AGAGAGTCAATTCAGGGTGGTGAATGTGAAACCAGTAACGTTATACGATGTCGCAGAGTATGCCGGTGTC
TCTTATCAGACCGTTTCCCGCGTGGTGAACCAGGCCAGCCACGTTTCTGCGAAAACGCGGGAAAAAGTGG
AAGCGGCGATGGCGGAGCTGAATTACATTCCCAACCGCGTGGCACAACAACTGGCGGGCAAACAGTCGTT
GCTGATTGGCGTTGCCACCTCCAGTCTGGCCCTGCACGCGCCGTCGCAAATTGTCGCGGCGATTAAATCT
CGCGCCGATCAACTGGGTGCCAGCGTGGTGGTGTCGATGGTAGAACGAAGCGGCGTCGAAGCCTGTAAAG
CGGCGGTGCACAATCTTCTCGCGCAACGCGTCAGTGGGCTGATCATTAACTATCCGCTGGATGACCAGGA
TGCCATTGCTGTGGAAGCTGCCTGCACTAATGTTCCGGCGTTATTTCTTGATGTCTCTGACCAGACACCC
ATCAACAGTATTATTTTCTCCCATGAAGACGGTACGCGACTGGGCGTGGAGCATCTGGTCGCATTGGGTC
ACCAGCAAATCGCGCTGTTAGCGGGCCCATTAAGTTCTGTCTCGGCGCGTCTGCGTCTGGCTGGCTGGCA
TAAATATCTCACTCGCAATCAAATTCAGCCGATAGCGGAACGGGAAGGCGACTGGAGTGCCATGTCCGGT
TTTCAACAAACCATGCAAATGCTGAATGAGGGCATCGTTCCCACTGCGATGCTGGTTGCCAACGATCAGA
TGGCGCTGGGCGCAATGCGCGCCATTACCGAGTCCGGGCTGCGCGTTGGTGCGGATATCTCGGTAGTGGG
ATACGACGATACCGAAGACAGCTCATGTTATATCCCGCCGTTAACCACCATCAAACAGGATTTTCGCCTG
CTGGGGCAAACCAGCGTGGACCGCTTGCTGCAACTCTCTCAGGGCCAGGCGGTGAAGGGCAATCAGCTGT
TGCCCGTCTCACTGGTGAAAAGAAAAACCACCCTGGCGCCCAATACGCAAACCGCCTCTCCCCGCGCGTT
GGCCGATTCATTAATGCAGCTGGCACGACAGGTTTCCCGACTGGAAAGCGGGCAGTGAGCGCAACGCAAT
TAATGTAAGTTAGCTCACTCATTAGGCACCGGGATCTCGACCGATGCCCTTGAGAGCCTTCAACCCAGTC
AGCTCCTTCCGGTGGGCGCGGGGCATGACTATCGTCGCCGCACTTATGACTGTCTTCTTTATCATGCAAC
TCGTAGGACAGGTGCCGGCAGCGCTCTGGGTCATTTTCGGCGAGGACCGCTTTCGCTGGAGCGCGACGAT
GATCGGCCTGTCGCTTGCGGTATTCGGAATCTTGCACGCCCTCGCTCAAGCCTTCGTCACTGGTCCCGCC
ACCAAACGTTTCGGCGAGAAGCAGGCCATTATCGCCGGCATGGCGGCCCCACGGGTGCGCATGATCGTGC
TCCTGTCGTTGAGGACCCGGCTAGGCTGGCGGGGTTGCCTTACTGGTTAGCAGAATGAATCACCGATACG
CGAGCGAACGTGAAGCGACTGCTGCTGCAAAACGTCTGCGACCTGAGCAACAACATGAATGGTCTTCGGT
TTCCGTGTTTCGTAAAGTCTGGAAACGCGGAAGTCAGCGCCCTGCACCATTATGTTCCGGATCTGCATCG
CAGGATGCTGCTGGCTACCCTGTGGAACACCTACATCTGTATTAACGAAGCGCTGGCATTGACCCTGAGT
GATTTTTCTCTGGTCCCGCCGCATCCATACCGCCAGTTGTTTACCCTCACAACGTTCCAGTAACCGGGCA
TGTTCATCATCAGTAACCCGTATCGTGAGCATCCTCTCTCGTTTCATCGGTATCATTACCCCCATGAACA
GAAATCCCCCTTACACGGAGGCATCAGTGACCAAACAGGAAAAAACCGCCCTTAACATGGCCCGCTTTAT
CAGAAGCCAGACATTAACGCTTCTGGAGAAACTCAACGAGCTGGACGCGGATGAACAGGCAGACATCTGT
GAATCGCTTCACGACCACGCTGATGAGCTTTACCGCAGCTGCCTCGCGCGTTTCGGTGATGACGGTGAAA
ACCTCTGACACATGCAGCTCCCGGAGACGGTCACAGCTTGTCTGTAAGCGGATGCCGGGAGCAGACAAGC
CCGTCAGGGCGCGTCAGCGGGTGTTGGCGGGTGTCGGGGCGCAGCCATGACCCAGTCACGTAGCGATAGC
GGAGTGTATACTGGCTTAACTATGCGGCATCAGAGCAGATTGTACTGAGAGTGCACCATATATGCGGTGT
GAAATACCGCACAGATGCGTAAGGAGAAAATACCGCATCAGGCGCTCTTCCGCTTCCTCGCTCACTGACT
CGCTGCGCTCGGTCGTTCGGCTGCGGCGAGCGGTATCAGCTCACTCAAAGGCGGTAATACGGTTATCCAC
AGAATCAGGGGATAACGCAGGAAAGAACATGTGAGCAAAAGGCCAGCAAAAGGCCAGGAACCGTAAAAAG
GCCGCGTTGCTGGCGTTTTTCCATAGGCTCCGCCCCCCTGACGAGCATCACAAAAATCGACGCTCAAGTC
AGAGGTGGCGAAACCCGACAGGACTATAAAGATACCAGGCGTTTCCCCCTGGAAGCTCCCTCGTGCGCTC
TCCTGTTCCGACCCTGCCGCTTACCGGATACCTGTCCGCCTTTCTCCCTTCGGGAAGCGTGGCGCTTTCT
CATAGCTCACGCTGTAGGTATCTCAGTTCGGTGTAGGTCGTTCGCTCCAAGCTGGGCTGTGTGCACGAAC
CCCCCGTTCAGCCCGACCGCTGCGCCTTATCCGGTAACTATCGTCTTGAGTCCAACCCGGTAAGACACGA
CTTATCGCCACTGGCAGCTGGTAACAGGATTAGCAGAGCGAGGTATGTAGGCGGTGCTACAGAGTTCTTG
AAGTGGTGGCCTAACTACGGCTACACTAGAAGGACAGTATTTGGTATCTGCGCTCTGCTGAAGCCAGTTA
CCTTCGGAAAAAGAGTTGGTAGCTCTTGATCCGGCAAACAAACCACCGCTGGTAGCGGTGGTTTTTTTGT
TTGCAAGCAGCAGATTACGCGCAGAAAAAAAGGATCTCAAGAAGATCCTTTGATCTTTTCTACGGGGTCT
GACGCTCAGTGGAACGAAAACTCACGTTAAGGGATTTTGGTCATGAGATTATCAAAAAGGATCTTCACCT
AGATCCTTTTAAATTAAAAATGAAGTTTTAAATCAATCTAAAGTATATATGAGTAAACTTGGTCTGACAG
TTACCAATGCTTAATCAGTGAGGCACCTATCTCAGCGATCTGTCTATTTCGTTCATCCATAGTTGCCTGA
CTCCCCGTCGTGTAGATAACTACGATACGGGAGGGCTTACCATCTGGCCCCAGTGCTGCAATGATACCGC
GAGACCCACGCTCACCGGCTCCAGATTTATCAGCAATAAACCAGCCAGCCGGAAGGGCCGAGCGCAGAAG
TGGTCCTGCAACTTTATCCGCCTCCATCCAGTCTATTAATTGTTGCCGGGAAGCTAGAGTAAGTAGTTCG
CCAGTTAATAGTTTGCGCAACGTTGTTGCCATTGCTGCAGGCATCGTGGTGTCACGCTCGTCGTTTGGTA
TGGCTTCATTCAGCTCCGGTTCCCAACGATCAAGGCGAGTTACATGATCCCCCATGTTGTGCAAAAAAGC
GGTTAGCTCCTTCGGTCCTCCGATCGTTGTCAGAAGTAAGTTGGCCGCAGTGTTATCACTCATGGTTATG
GCAGCACTGCATAATTCTCTTACTGTCATGCCATCCGTAAGATGCTTTTCTGTGACTGGTGAGTACTCAA
CCAAGTCATTCTGAGAATAGTGTATGCGGCGACCGAGTTGCTCTTGCCCGGCGTCAATACGGGATAATAC
CGCGCCACATAGCAGAACTTTAAAAGTGCTCATCATTGGAAAACGTTCTTCGGGGCGAAAACTCTCAAGG
ATCTTACCGCTGTTGAGATCCAGTTCGATGTAACCCACTCGTGCACCCAACTGATCTTCAGCATCTTTTA
CTTTCACCAGCGTTTCTGGGTGAGCAAAAACAGGAAGGCAAAATGCCGCAAAAAAGGGAATAAGGGCGAC
ACGGAAATGTTGAATACTCATACTCTTCCTTTTTCAATATTATTGAAGCATTTATCAGGGTTATTGTCTC
ATGAGCGGATACATATTTGAATGTATTTAGAAAAATAAACAAATAGGGGTTCCGCGCACATTTCCCCGAA
AAGTGCCACCTAAATTGTAAGCGTTAATATTTTGTTAAAATTCGCGTTAAATTTTTGTTAAATCAGCTCA
TTTTTTAACCAATAGGCCGAAATCGGCAAAATCCCTTATAAATCAAAAGAATAGACCGAGATAGGGT
[37 nt withheld, positions 5235-5271]
AAAGAACGTGGACTCCAACGTCAAAGG
[49 nt withheld, positions 5299-5347]
T
[91 nt withheld, positions 5349-5439]
G
[67 nt withheld, positions 5441-5507]
