>Addgene plasmid #79783 | pET31b-T7-Spinach2 | depositor partial sequence | sequence record 149363 | T7-tRNA-Spinach2-terminator region
CGATCCCGCGAAATTAATACGACTCACTATAGGGGCCCGGATAGCTCAGTCGGTAGAGCAGCGGCCGGAT
GTAACTGAATGAAATGGTGAAGGACGGGTCCAGTAGGCTGCTTCGGCAGCCTACTTGTTGAGTAGAGTGT
GAGCTCCGTAACTAGTTACATCCGGCCGCGGGTCCAGGGTTCAAGTCCCTGTTCGGGCGCCATAGCATAA
CCCCTTGGGGCCTCTAAACGGGTCTTGAGGGGTTTTTTG
