>Addgene plasmid #79783 | pET31b-T7-Spinach2 | addgene partial sequence | sequence record 153499 | LacI-R 5'-GGCATACTCTGCGACATCGT-3'
TGAATTGACTCTCTTCCGGGCGCTATCATGCCATACCGCGAAAGGTTTTGCGCCATTCGATGGTGTCCGG
GATCTCGACGCTCTCCCTTATGCGACTCCTGCATTAGGAAGCAGCCCAGTAGTAGGTTGAGGCCGTTGAG
CACCGCCGCCGCAAGGAATGGTGCATGCAAGGAGATGGCGCCCAACAGTCCCCCGGCCACGGGGCCTGCC
ACCATACCCACGCCGAAACAAGCGCTCATGAGCCCGAAGTGGCGAGCCCGATCTTCCCCATCGGTGATGT
CGGCGATATAGGCGCCAGCAACCGCACCTGTGGCGCCGGTGATGCCGGCCACGATGCGTCCGGCGTAGAG
GATCGAGATCTCGATCCCGCGAAATTAATACGACTCACTATAGGGGCCCGGATAGCTCAGTCGGTAGAGC
AGCGGCCGGATGTAACTGAATGAAATGGTGAAGGACGGGTCCAGTAGGCTGCTTCGGCAGCCTACTTGTT
GAGTAGAGTGTGAGCTCCGTAACTAGTTACATCCGGCCGCGGGTCCAGGGTTCAAGTCCCTGTTCGGGCG
CCATAGCATAACCCCTTGGGGCCTCTAAACGGGTCTTGAGGGGTTTTTTGCTCGAGCACCACCACCACCA
CCACTGAGATCCGGCTGCTAACAAAGCCCGAAAGGAAGCTGAGTTGGCTGCTGCCACCGCTGAGCAATAA
CTAGCATAACCCCTTGGGGCCTCTAAACGGGTCTTGAGGGGTTTTTTGCTGAAAGGAGGAACTATATCCG
GATTGGCGAATGGG
[124 nt withheld, positions 785-908]
C
[91 nt withheld, positions 910-1000]
AGGGTGATGGTTCA
