>Addgene plasmid #79783 | pET31b-T7-Spinach2 | addgene partial sequence | sequence record 153504 | Amp-R 5'-ATAATACCGCGCCACATAGC-3'
ATTGGAAAACGTTCTTCGGGGCGAAAACTCTCAAGGATCTTACCGCTGTTGAGATCCAGTTCGATGTAAC
CCACTCGTGCACCCAACTGATCTTCAGCATCTTTTACTTTCACCAGCGTTTCTGGGTGAGCAAAAACAGG
AAGGCAAAATGCCGCAAAAAAGGGAATAAGGGCGACACGGAAATGTTGAATACTCATACTCTTCCTTTTT
CAATATTATTGAAGCATTTATCAGGGTTATTGTCTCATGAGCGGATACATATTTGAATGTATTTAGAAAA
ATAAACAAATAGGGGTTCCGCGCACATTTCCCCGAAAAGTGCCACCTAAATTGTAAGCGTTAATATTTTG
TTAAAATTCGCGTTAAATTTTTGTTAAATCAGCTCATTTTTTAACCAATAGGCCGAAATCGGCAAAATCC
CTTATAAATCAAAAGAATAGACCGAGATAGGGT
[37 nt withheld, positions 454-490]
AAAGAACGTGGACTCCAACGTCAAAGG
[49 nt withheld, positions 518-566]
T
[91 nt withheld, positions 568-658]
G
[124 nt withheld, positions 660-783]
CCCATTCGCCAATCCGGATATAGTTCCTCCTTTCAGCAAAAAACCCCTCAAGACCCGTTTAGAGGCCCCA
AGGGGTTATGCTAGTTATTGCTCAGCGGTGGCAGCAGCCAACTCAGCTTCCTTTCGGGCTTTGTTAGCAG
CCGGATCTCAATGGTGGTGGTGGTGGTGCTCGAGCAAAAAACCCCTCAAGACCCGTTTAGAGGCCCCAAG
GGGTTATGCTATGGCGCCCGAACAGGGACTTG
